>Addgene plasmid #139392 | pMT455 | addgene full sequence | sequence record 313930 | Addgene NGS Result
TCTCATGTTTAACGAACTAAACCCTCATGGCTAACGTACTAAGCTCTCATGGCTAACGTACTAAGCTCTC
ATGTTTCACGTACTAAGCTCTCATGTTTGAACAATAAAATTAATATAAATCAGCAACTTAAATAGCCTCT
AAGGTTTTAAGTTTTATAAGAAAAAAAAGAATATATAAGGCTTTTAAAGCTTTTAAGGTTTAACGGTTGT
GGACAACAAGCCAGGGATGTAACGCACTGAGAAGCCCTTAGAGCCTCTCAAAGCAATTTTGAGTGACACA
GGAACACTTAACGGCTGACATGGGAATTCCCCTCCACCGCGGTGTATTAATGCGGCTGCAATTTTTTTGG
GCGGGGCCGCCCAAAAAAATCCTAGCACCCTGCAGGGTCTCCCGCTTTTTGCACCCGCTTTCCAAGAGAA
GAAAGCCTTGTTAAATTGACTTAGTGTAAAAGCGCAGTACTGCTTGACCATAAGAACAAAAAAATCTCTA
TCACTGATAGGGATAAAGTTTGGAAGATAAAGCTAAAAGTTCTTATCTTTGCAGTCTCCCTATCAGTGAT
AGAGACGCACAAAGATACTTATGTTAGAAGTTTTAGAGCTAGAAATAGCAAGTTAAAATAAGGCTAGTCC
GTTATCAACTTGAAAAAGTGGCACCGAGTCGGTGCTTTTTTTGGATCCAACGCATGAGAAAGCCCCCGGA
AGATCACCTTCCGGGGGCTTTTTTATTGCGCGCGGCCGCTTACAAAGAAAATTCGACAAACTGTTATTTT
TCTATCTATTTAAATGTACACCCGTTTGTTTACTTTACTTTAGTTATGTACCTTTGTCGGCAATGTACAC
CCGAAAGTTTACTTTCAAAGATACTTATGTTAGAAGTTTTAGAGCTAGAAATAGCAAGTTAAAATAAGGC
TAGTCCGTTATCAACTTGAAAAAGTGGCACCGAGTCGGTGCTTTTTTTGGATCCAACGCATGAGAAAGCC
CCCGGAAGATCACCTTCCGGGGGCTTTTTTATTGCGCGCGGCCGCTGCTGTCATAGGCCGGTTGTCCGGT
AGTCCGGATGATTTAAGGAAGATTTCTCTTCTTTTTTCACTTTCTCCGAACAACCTCCATTCTAACATAA
GTATCTTTGCAGTAGCTGTCACCGGATGTGCTTTCCGGTCTGATGAGTCCGTGAGGACGAAACAGCCTCT
ACAAATAATTTTGTTTAACGCATTTTAAAATAAAATAAATTATTTATTTAATTAAACGAATATGGTTTTT
ACTCTGGAAGATTTTGTTGGCGATTGGCGTCAGACCGCGGGTTATAATTTGGATCAAGTCCTGGAACAGG
GTGGCGTAAGCTCTCTGTTCCAGAACCTGGGTGTGAGCGTGACGCCGATTCAGCGCATCGTTCTGTCCGG
CGAGAACGGTCTGAAAATTGATATTCATGTGATCATCCCGTACGAAGGCCTGAGCGGTGACCAAATGGGT
CAAATCGAGAAAATCTTTAAAGTCGTCTACCCAGTTGACGATCACCACTTCAAGGTTATCTTGCATTACG
GTACGCTGGTGATTGATGGTGTGACCCCGAATATGATTGACTATTTCGGCCGTCCGTATGAAGGCATTGC
CGTTTTTGACGGTAAAAAGATCACCGTCACCGGTACCCTGTGGAATGGCAATAAGATTATTGACGAGCGT
CTGATTAACCCGGACGGCAGCCTGCTGTTCCGCGTGACCATCAACGGTGTCACGGGTTGGCGTCTGTGCG
AGCGCATCCTGGCATAATGAACTGGGATCCCTCGGTACCAAATTTTCGAAAAAAGACGCTGAAAAGCGTC
TTTTTTCGTTTTGGTCCGCGGCCGCCGGCCGCTGATCTGGAAGAAGCAATGAAAGCTGCTGTTAAGTCTC
CGAATCAGGTATTGTTCCTGACAGGTGTATTCCCATCCGGTAAACGCGGATACTTTGCAGTTGATCTGAC
TCAGGAATAAATTATAAATTAAGGTAAGAAGATTGTAGGATAAGCTAATGAAATAGAAAAAGGATGCCGT
CACACAACTTGTCGGCATTCTTTTTTGTTTTATTAGTTGAAAATATAGTGAAAAAGTTGCCTAAATATGT
ATGTTAACAAATTATTTGTCGTAACTTTGCACTCCAAATCTGTTTTTAACATATGGCACTAATGCAGAAA
AAATTGACTCGTTCTCAGCAGAAACACTTGGACATCATCAACGCTGCTAAAGAAGAATTCATCGAATTCG
GTTTCTTGGCTGCTAACATGGACCGTATCACTTCTTCTGCTGAAGTATCTAAACGTACTTTGTACCGTCA
CTTCGAATCTAAAGAAGTATTGTTCGAATCTGTATTGACTATCATCAACGACTCTGTAAACGAATCTATC
TCTTACCACTTCGACCCGAACAAATCTACTGAAGAACAGTTGACTGAAATCGCTTACAAAGAAATCGACG
TATTGTACAAAACTTACGGTATCGCTTTGGCTCGTACTATCGTAATGGAATTCTTGCGTCAGCCGGAAAT
GGCTAAAACTTTGATCCAGAACATCTACTCTATCCGTGCTATCACTCAGTGGTTCCGTTCTGCTATCGAA
GCTAAACGTTTGAAAGACGCTGACCCGAAATTGATGACTGACGTATACGTATCTTTGTTCCAGGGTTTGT
TCTTCTGGCCGCAGGTAATGCACTTGGACTTGGAACCGCACGGTGAAGAATTGTCTCAGAAAATCGAAAC
TTTGACTACTATCTTCTTGCAGTCTTACGGTGTAGCTGAATAACAATGAATGGGCTTTCCTCGGTACCAA
ATTCCAGAAAAGAGGCCTCCCGAAAGGGGGGCCTTTTTTCGTTTTGGTCCCTAATTGCCTATCTTCCAGT
GATGGAACAGCATTTGTGCATTGGCTGCAACAATCAGCCTTACTTGTGCCTGTTCTATTTCCGAACCGAC
CGCTTGTATGAATGCATCAAAATTCGTTTTCTCTACGTTGGATTCCTTGTTGCTCATATTGTGATGATAA
TTTCTACAAATATAGTCATTGGTAACTATCTATGAAACTGTTTGATACTTTTATCAGTCCAGTAGTTTTA
CAAGGTCTTTCTTCATTTCTTCGTCAATATCCCTGTATCGTCTGAAAGCTTTGCTTCCCTCCTTGTGTCC
CGACAGTGCGGAAACAAGGTTCGGGTCTTTCACTTTTTTATAGATATTGCCGATAAACGTACGTCTTGCC
AGATGGCTGCTTGCCACTTCATAAATAGGTCGTTTGATTTCGTTGTGCGTCAACGGGTCTAAGATTGTTA
CGATGCGGTCAACTCCAGCTAATTTGAATATCTTTTTTATGGCATCATTGTACTTTTGCTCGGATATGAA
CGGCAACAGTTTTCCCTCATATTCTTTGTAGCGTTCAAGGATTTCTTTCGCTTTGTCGTTAAGTGGAACA
CGTACCGTAACCGGATTCCCCTCTTTGGTTTTCTTGGGAATATATTCTATGGCTTCATTGACCACATTTA
GTTTGGTCATTCGGTACAGGTCGCTCACCCTGCATCCTATCAGTGTCTGAAATATGAATATATCCCTCTG
TATTGCCAGTTGTGGGGTGGCAGAAAGGTCTGCATTAAAAATCCTGTCCCTTTCTTCGAGTGTTATATAA
TAAGGTGTACCATATGTACACTCCTCTATCGGAAACTTGTCGAAAGGTCTGTTTGTGGTGCGTTTGTTAT
CGAAGCACCACAGGAAGAATGTGCGTATTCTTGAAAAACAGTCTATCAGCGTGTTTTTGCTTCTGGGCTG
TGGTGTCCTCTTTTCGGGAATGGCTTCATAAATGCTCGGGTAAAGTTCATAATACTGGTATTCGTTCTGA
AAGAAATCCCACATATCCCGAAGCGTGTCAGGTGTTACCAAATCCACATCAAGGATAAAGCCCTTTTGTC
CTCTCTTTGTAGCCCTTACATATAGTTCATAACGCAGTAAGGCTCTTTTGACAACCCGGAAATTTTTCTT
TCGTACTTCCGACAAAGGGTGCTTGTTTAGAAATTCATCGAATAGTTCTCCAATGGTAGGCTTGATAACC
ACTTCCTCCGGCAAAAAATATTTTTCAGGATGGTAAAATTTATCAAGTGTTGTTTTTAGCCATTCTTTGT
CTATTGCTTCCTTTTCTTGTTGATATACCTTCTCGATATAGGTTTTCAACTGGCGTATCTCTTCATTTAT
ATGGGTACGCATTTCTTCATTGCAGACAGCTTTCGTTTTTACACATTCGTCTTTATCATCCCATAGATTG
GGATTGATGGCTAACTGAGTAGGAGCAACGGAGTCTAACTGCCTTCCGTTTCTAAAACGGACATAGATTG
TAGCCATGGATTCTGTATCATATCGTTTGGCTGCTTTTTTAATGATAAAGGTTACTTTCATAGACTTTCA
GGTTGAATTTTACTCTGCTGCAAATATAAATATTTTCCCCAGCATTTTCCCCACATCTGCTAAATATTTT
GCAATTCGATTAAACTTGGATTAAAATTTAATAGGATTATAACATATTGAAATACAGTGTAATTGTGGCG
TTTTTCCGCATTTTTCTTTTTACCCACATTTTCCCCACTTTAATTATTTCAAATGCGGGGTCTGGGTACA
AGAAAGAAAGCTAAGTATTTGATAGTTCAATACTTAGCTTTTTCTTTTGCTTGAATTTTCCCCACATTTT
CCCCACACGTGCAAAAAATATAGCAGTAAGTCATTATTTCTTTTGGTTGAACGTAGAGAGTAGCGATATT
AAAAGAATCCGATGAGAAAAGACTAATATTTATCTATCCATTCAGTTTGATTTCTCAGGACTTTACATCG
TCCTGAAAGTATTTGTTGGTACCGAGGACGCGTAAACATTTACAGTTGCATGTGGCCTATTGTTTTTAGC
CGTTAAATATTTTATAACTATTAAATAGCGATACAAATTGTTCGAAACTAATATTGTTTATATCATATAT
TCTCGCATGTTTTAAAGCTTTATTAAATTGATTTTTTGTAAACAGTTTTTCGTACTCTTTGTTAACCCAT
TTCATTACAAAAGTTTCATATTTTTTTCTCTCTTTAAATGCCATTTTTGCTGGCTTTCTTTTTAATACAA
TTAATGTGCTATCCACTTTAGGTTTTGGATGGAAATAATACCTAGGAATTTTTGCTAATATAGAAATATC
TACCTCTGCCATTAACAGCAATGCTAGTGATCTGTTTGTATCTAATAACATTTTAGCAAAACCATATTCC
ACTATTAAATAACTTATTGTGGCTGAACTTTCAAAAACAATTTTTCGAATTATATTTGTGCTTATGTTGT
AAGGTATGCTGCCAAATATTTTATATGGATTGTGGCTAGGAAATGTAAATTTCAGTATATCATCATTTAC
TATTTGATAGTTAGGATAATTTAAGAGCTTATTACGAGTTACCTCACATAATTTAGAATCAATTTCTATC
GCCGTTACAAAATTACATCTCTTTACCAATCCAGCAGTAAAATGACCTTTCCCTGCACCTATTTCAAAGA
TGTTATCTTTTTCATCTAAACTTATGCAATTCATTATTTTTTCTATGTGATATTTTGAAGTAATAAAATT
TTGACTATCTTTTATATTTACTTTGTTCATTATAACCTCTCCTTAATTTATTGCATCTCTTTTCGAATAT
TTATGTTTTTTGAGAAAAGAACGTACTCATGGTTCATCCCGATATGCGTATCGGTCTGTATATCAGCAAC
TTTCTATGTGTTTCAACTACAATAGTCATCTATTCTCATCTTTCTGAGTCCACCCCCTGCAAAGCCCCTC
TTTACGACATAAAAATTCGGTCGGAAAAGGTATGCAAAAGATGTTTCTCTCTTTAAGAGAAACTCTTCGG
GATGCAAAAATATGAAAATAACTCCAATTCACCAAATTATATAGCGACTTTTTTACAAAATGCTAAAATT
TGTTGATTTCCGTCAAGCAATTGTTGAGCAAAAATGTCTTTTACGATAAAATGATACCTCAATATCAACT
GTTTAGCAAAACGATATTTCTCTTAAAGAGAGAAACACCTTTTTGTTCACCAATCCCCGACTTTTAATCC
CGCGGCCATGATTGAAAAAGGAAGAGTATGAGTATTCAACATTTCCGTGTCGCCCTTATTCCCTTTTTTG
CGGCATTTTGCCTTCCTGTTTTTGCTCACCCAGAAACGCTGGTGAAAGTAAAAGATGCTGAAGATCAGTT
GGGTGCACGAGTGGGTTACATCGAACTGGATCTCAACAGCGGTAAGATCCTTGAGAGTTTTCGCCCCGAA
GAACGTTTTCCAATGATGAGCACTTTTAAAGTTCTGCTATGTGGCGCGGTATTATCCCGTATTGACGCCG
GGCAAGAGCAACTCGGTCGCCGCATACACTATTCTCAGAATGACTTGGTTGAGTACTCACCAGTCACAGA
AAAGCATCTTACGGATGGCATGACAGTAAGAGAATTATGCAGTGCTGCCATAACCATGAGTGATAACACT
GCGGCCAACTTACTTCTGACAACGATCGGAGGACCGAAGGAGCTAACCGCTTTTTTGCACAACATGGGGG
ATCATGTAACTCGCCTTGATCGTTGGGAACCGGAGCTGAATGAAGCCATACCAAACGACGAGCGTGACAC
CACGATGCCTGTAGCAATGGCAACAACGTTGCGCAAACTATTAACTGGCGAACTACTTACTCTAGCTTCC
CGGCAACAATTAATAGACTGGATGGAGGCGGATAAAGTTGCAGGACCACTTCTGCGCTCGGCCCTTCCGG
CTGGCTGGTTTATTGCTGATAAATCTGGAGCCGGTGAGCGTGGGTCACGCGGTATCATTGCAGCACTGGG
GCCAGATGGTAAGCCCTCCCGTATCGTAGTTATCTACACGACGGGGAGTCAGGCAACTATGGATGAACGA
AATAGACAGATCGCTGAGATAGGTGCCTCACTGATTAAGCATTGGTAACTGTCAGACCAAGTTTACTCAT
AACGCGTCAATTCGAGGGGGATCAATTCCGTGATAGGTGGGCTGCCCTTCCTGGTTGGCTTGGTTTCATC
AGCCATCCGCTTGCCCTCATCTGTTACGCCGGCGGTAGCCGGCCAGCCTCGCAGAGCAGGATTCCCGTTG
AGCACCGCCAGGTGCGAATAAGGGACAGTGAAGAAGGAACACCCGCTCGCGGGTGGGCCTACTTCACCTA
TCCTGCCCGGCTGACGCCGTTGGATACACCAAGGAAAGTCTACACGAACCCTTTGGCAAAATCCTGTATA
TCGTGCGAAAAAGGATGGATATACCGAAAAAATCGCTATAATGACCCCGAAGCAGGGTTATGCAGCGGAA
AACGGAATTGATCCGGCCACGATGCGTCCGGCGTAGAGGATCTGAAGATCAGCAGTTCAACCTGTTGATA
GTACGTACTAAGCTCTCATGTTTCACGTACTAAGCTCTCATGTTTAACGTACTAAGC
Features (pLannotate 1.2.2; 13 found; start..end, strand, type, name):
    483..503     -  promoter       PLtetO-1 promoter (fragment): modified phage lambda PL promoter with tet operator sites (Lutz and Bujard, 1997)
    546..565     +  promoter       tight TRE promoter (fragment): Tet-responsive promoter PTight, consisting of seven tet operator sequences followed by the minimal CMV promoter
    590..665     +  misc_RNA       gRNA scaffold: guide RNA scaffold for the Streptococcus pyogenes CRISPR/Cas9 system
    876..951     +  misc_RNA       gRNA scaffold: guide RNA scaffold for the Streptococcus pyogenes CRISPR/Cas9 system
   1136..1185    +  misc_RNA       sTRSV HHRz: hammerhead ribozyme from the tobacco ringspot virus satellite RNA (Khvorova et al., 2003)
   1222..1239    +  polyA_signal   hsp70 poly(A) (fragment): polyadenlyation signal from the Drosophila melanogaster hsp70Ab gene
   1246..1764    +  CDS            LUCI_OPLGR (fragment): Experimental evidence at protein level: Swiss-Prot protein existence level 1. Catalytic subunit of oplophorus-luciferin 2-monooxygenase. Oxidoreductase that converts coelenterazine (the oplophorus luciferin) to coelenteramide under emission of blue light with a maximum at 454 nm. Is also active with bisdeoxycoelenterazine. From Oplophorus gracilirostris (Luminous shrimp).
   4902..5630    -  CDS            ermC': ERM_BACIU - Experimental evidence at protein level: Swiss-Prot protein existence level 1. This protein produces a dimethylation of the adenine residue at position 2085 in 23S rRNA, resulting in reduced affinity between ribosomes and macrolide-lincosamide-streptogramin B antibiotics. From Bacillus subtilis.
   6101..6117    +  promoter       AmpR promoter (fragment): bla
   6118..6978    +  CDS            AmpR: β-lactamase; bla; confers resistance to ampicillin, carbenicillin, and related antibiotics
   7031..7076    -  CDS            traJ (fragment): oriT-recognizing protein; traJ
   7109..7218    -  oriT           oriT: incP origin of transfer
   7389..300     +  rep_origin     R6K γ ori (across the origin): γ replication origin from E. coli plasmid R6K; requires the R6K initiator protein pi for replication
