[The description below was written by a language model from this plasmid's Addgene catalogue record and pLannotate feature annotations shown in this document.]
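Description:
pMT455 is a synthetic-biology plasmid built on the pNBU1 backbone, made as part of a genetic circuit design effort for the gut commensal Bacteroides thetaiotaomicron. In E. coli it replicates from the R6K γ origin, which depends on the pi initiator protein and so requires a pir-expressing host, consistent with the Pir1 strain and low copy number listed. An incP oriT with an adjacent traJ fragment allows conjugative transfer from E. coli to a recipient. β-lactamase (AmpR) provides ampicillin selection in E. coli, and an erm-family rRNA methylase gene gives erythromycin resistance, the usual marker for selection in Bacteroides. A stretch of roughly 3 kb between the reporter and the erm gene is unannotated. pNBU1-type vectors normally carry an integrase and attachment site for chromosomal insertion, but the feature table does not identify these.

The payload is a CRISPR-based NOR gate. Two S. pyogenes guide RNA scaffolds are annotated in tandem, matching two copies of sgRNA-4, one under an anhydrotetracycline (aTC)-inducible promoter and one under a bile acid-inducible promoter. The short PLtetO-1 and TRE "fragments" most likely reflect tet operator sequences in the aTC-responsive promoter. Downstream, the PM4 promoter drives NanoLuc, annotated here as the Oplophorus luciferase catalytic subunit, preceded by an sTRSV hammerhead ribozyme, which is commonly used as an insulator to standardise the 5′ end of the transcript. The short hsp70 poly(A) hit is probably spurious.

Either inducer should produce sgRNA-4 and repress PM4, so luminescence is high only when both inputs are absent. No Cas9 or dCas9 gene is annotated, so the repressor protein would presumably have to be supplied separately.
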