Addgene plasmid #139392: pMT455
Purpose: aTC and Bile Acid inducible sgRNA-4 with PM4 driving Nanoluc expression (NOR Gate), AmpR, ErmR
Depositing lab: Christopher Voigt. Depositing organization: Massachusetts Institute of Technology. Publication: Genetic circuit design automation for the gut resident species Bacteroides thetaiotaomicron. Taketani M, Zhang J, Zhang S, Triassi AJ, Huang YJ, Griffith LG, Voigt CA. Nat Biotechnol. 2020 Aug;38(8):962-969. doi: 10.1038/s41587-020-0468-5. Epub 2020 Mar 30. PubMed 32231334.
Backbone
  Vector backbone: pNBU1
  Vector type: Synthetic Biology
Growth in bacteria
  Bacterial resistance: Ampicillin, 100 μg/mL
  Growth temperature: 37°C
  Growth strain: Pir1
  Copy number: Low Copy
Gene/Insert
  Gene/Insert name: aTC and Bile Acid inducible sgRNA-4 with PM4 driving Nanoluc expression (NOR Gate)
  Promoter: aTC and BA inducible promoters
  Cloning method: Gibson Cloning
  Sequencing primers: 5′ aacgcactgagaagccctta; 3′ tgagcaacaaggaatccaaca
Terms and licenses: Academic/Nonprofit Terms; Industry Terms: Not Available to Industry
How to cite: pMT455 was a gift from Christopher Voigt (Addgene plasmid # 139392 ; http://n2t.net/addgene:139392 ; RRID:Addgene_139392)
